Addgene plasmid #249603: pLVX-TetOne-Off-PHB2-mStayGold-blast
Purpose: For all-in-one Tet-Off inducible expression in mammalian cells
Depositing lab: Richard Youle. Depositing organization: National Institute of Neurological Disorders and Strokes (NINDS).
Backbone
  Vector backbone: pLVX-TetOne
  Backbone manufacturer: Takara Bio
  Backbone size w/o insert (bp): 9026
  Total vector size (bp): 10668
  Modifications to backbone: Replaced the rtTA in pLVX-TetOne-puro with tTA from pLVX-Tet-Off-advanced at XbaI/MluI sites. tTA is further codon-optimized and synthesized as a string DNA fragment for Gibson cloning. The puromycin is then replaced by blasticidin to make pLVX-TetOne-Off-bla vector
  Vector type: Mammalian Expression, Lentiviral
  Selectable markers: Blasticidin
Growth in bacteria
  Bacterial resistance: Ampicillin, 100 μg/mL
  Growth temperature: 37°C
  Growth strain: NEB Stable
  Copy number: High Copy
Gene/Insert
  Gene/Insert name: Prohibitin 2 (alt name: PHB2)
  Species: M. musculus (mouse)
  Insert size (bp): 897
  Mutation: codon optimized
  Entrez Gene: Phb2 (a.k.a. BAP, Bap37, Bcap37, REA)
  Tag / fusion protein: mStayGold (C terminal on insert)
  Cloning method: Gibson Cloning
  Sequencing primers: 5′ TGAGTAAACTTCAATTCCACAACA; 3′ GTGAAAAATGTCACTCTCTTACCC
Terms and licenses: Academic/Nonprofit Terms; Industry Terms: Not Available to Industry
How to cite: pLVX-TetOne-Off-PHB2-mStayGold-blast was a gift from Richard Youle (Addgene plasmid # 249603 ; http://n2t.net/addgene:249603 ; RRID:Addgene_249603)
