[The description below was written by a language model from this plasmid's Addgene catalogue record and pLannotate feature annotations shown in this document.]
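Description:
pLVX-TetOne-Off-PHB2-mStayGold-blast is an HIV-1-based lentiviral vector for all-in-one Tet-Off regulated expression in mammalian cells, built on a modified Takara pLVX-TetOne backbone. It is propagated in E. coli through a high-copy ColE1/pUC-type origin with ampicillin resistance (AmpR). Transduced mammalian cells are selected with blasticidin, using a BSD gene driven by the SV40 enhancer/early promoter. The lentiviral elements annotated in the sequence include two LTRs, the Ψ packaging signal with a gag fragment, the RRE for Rev-dependent export of genomic RNA, the cPPT/CTS and a WPRE. Both LTRs are labelled by the automated annotation as truncated 5' LTRs with adjacent nef-derived sequence.

The payload is a codon-optimized mouse prohibitin 2 (Phb2) coding sequence of 897 bp fused at its C terminus to the green fluorescent protein mStayGold. The annotation tool matched the PHB2 reading frame to the human protein and did not label mStayGold, which presumably occupies the unannotated stretch between PHB2 and the downstream SV40 poly(A) signal. The fusion is transcribed from the TRE3GS Tet-responsive promoter, in the opposite orientation to the rest of the viral genome. Facing the other way, a human PGK promoter drives the transactivator, detected here through its tetR domain. According to the record, the original rtTA was replaced by a codon-optimized tTA and puromycin resistance by blasticidin resistance. Because tTA binds the TRE only in the absence of tetracycline or doxycycline, PHB2-mStayGold is expressed by default and shut off when the drug is added. This allows a single virus to generate stable lines with switchable, fluorescently trackable PHB2. The sequenced record (10,621 nt) is slightly shorter than the stated total size of 10,668 bp.
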