Features (pLannotate 1.2.2; 26 found; start..end, strand, type, name):
    169..303     -  polyA_signal   SV40 poly(A) signal: SV40 polyadenylation signal
    351..455     +  promoter       AmpR promoter: bla
    456..1316    +  CDS            AmpR: β-lactamase; bla; confers resistance to ampicillin, carbenicillin, and related antibiotics
   1487..2075    +  rep_origin     ori: high-copy-number ColE1/pMB1/pBR322/pUC origin of replication
   2258..2350    +  CDS            lacI (fragment): lac repressor; lacI; The lac repressor binds to the lac operator to inhibit transcription in E. coli. This inhibition can be relieved by adding lactose or isopropyl-β-D-thiogalactopyranoside (IPTG).
   2363..2384    +  protein_bind   CAP binding site: CAP binding activates transcription in the presence of cAMP. E. coli catabolite activator protein
   2399..2429    +  promoter       lac promoter: promoter for the E. coli lac operon
   2437..2453    +  protein_bind   lac operator: The lac repressor binds to the lac operator to inhibit transcription in E. coli. This inhibition can be relieved by adding lactose or isopropyl-β-D-thiogalactopyranoside (IPTG). lac repressor encoded by lacI
   2605..2862    -  LTR            5' LTR (truncated): truncated 5' long terminal repeat (LTR) from HIV-1
   2910..3428    -  CDS            nef (fragment): NEF_HV1BR - Experimental evidence at protein level: Swiss-Prot protein existence level 1. Extracellular Nef protein targets CD4(+) T-lymphocytes for apoptosis by interacting with CXCR4 surface receptors (PubMed:14990729). From Human immunodeficiency virus type 1 group M subtype B (isolate BRU/LAI) (HIV-1).
   3445..4033    -  misc_feature   WPRE: woodchuck hepatitis virus posttranscriptional regulatory element
   4047..4445    -  CDS            BSD: blasticidin S deaminase; Aspergillus terreus BSD; confers resistance to blasticidin
   4454..4783    -  promoter       SV40 promoter: SV40 enhancer and early promoter
   4923..5540    -  CDS            tetR: TETR2_ECOLX - Experimental evidence at protein level: Swiss-Prot protein existence level 1. TetR is the repressor of the tetracycline resistance element; its N-terminal region forms a helix-turn-helix structure and binds DNA. Binding of tetracycline to TetR reduces the repressor affinity for the tetracycline resistance gene (tetA) promoter operator sites. From Escherichia coli.
   5559..6069    -  promoter       hPGK promoter: human phosphoglycerate kinase 1 promoter
   6086..6453    +  promoter       TRE3GS promoter: 3rd-generation Tet-responsive promoter that can be activated by binding of Tet-On® 3G, modified to eliminate binding sites for endogenous mammalian transcription factors
   6466..7362    +  CDS            PHB2: PHB2_HUMAN - Also known as BAP From Homo sapiens (Human).
   7414..7441    -  misc_feature   MCS (fragment): pBluescript multiple cloning site
   8302..8436    -  polyA_signal   SV40 poly(A) signal: SV40 polyadenylation signal
   8480..8595    -  misc_feature   cPPT/CTS: central polypurine tract and central termination sequence of HIV-1 (lacking the first T)
   8610..8710    -  CDS            Rev (fragment): human immunodeficiency virus 1 (HIV-1) Rev protein; rev; enhances nuclear export of unspliced and incompletely spliced viral mRNAs
   9087..9320    -  misc_feature   RRE: The Rev response element (RRE) of HIV-1 allows for Rev-dependent mRNA export from the nucleus to the cytoplasm.
   9495..9833    -  CDS            HIV-1 gag (fragment): gag protein from human immunodeficiency virus 1; gag
   9817..9942    -  misc_feature   HIV-1 Ψ: packaging signal of human immunodeficiency virus type 1
   9989..10246   -  LTR            5' LTR (truncated): truncated 5' long terminal repeat (LTR) from HIV-1
  10294..2       -  CDS            nef (fragment) (across the origin): NEF_HV1BR - Experimental evidence at protein level: Swiss-Prot protein existence level 1. Extracellular Nef protein targets CD4(+) T-lymphocytes for apoptosis by interacting with CXCR4 surface receptors (PubMed:14990729). From Human immunodeficiency virus type 1 group M subtype B (isolate BRU/LAI) (HIV-1).
>Addgene plasmid #249603 | pLVX-TetOne-Off-PHB2-mStayGold-blast | addgene full sequence | sequence record 497715 | Addgene NGS Result
AACTACTAAGTTTGTAGTACATATTTAACAAATACAATTTCTTTAAAATGAAAATAATTCAGAGGAATCA
CAGGTTTAGAGTAAATGAAACCACAGGTAATTGGCAGTGGTAATAGGGTATGGGGTGGGAAGTTTGGGAT
GATTTTGGTTAGCTTGAGTTATCCAGTTGATCCAGACATGATAAGATACATTGATGAGTTTGGACAAACC
ACAACTAGAATGCAGTGAAAAAAATGCTTTATTTGTGAAATTTGTGATGCTATTGCTTTATTTGTAACCA
TTATAAGCTGCAATAAACAAGTTGATCTCCCGATCCGTCGACGTCAGGTGGCACTTTTCGGGGAAATGTG
CGCGGAACCCCTATTTGTTTATTTTTCTAAATACATTCAAATATGTATCCGCTCATGAGACAATAACCCT
GATAAATGCTTCAATAATATTGAAAAAGGAAGAGTATGAGTATTCAACATTTCCGTGTCGCCCTTATTCC
CTTTTTTGCGGCATTTTGCCTTCCTGTTTTTGCTCACCCAGAAACGCTGGTGAAAGTAAAAGATGCTGAA
GATCAGTTGGGTGCACGAGTGGGTTACATCGAACTGGATCTCAACAGCGGTAAGATCCTTGAGAGTTTTC
GCCCCGAAGAACGTTTTCCAATGATGAGCACTTTTAAAGTTCTGCTATGTGGCGCGGTATTATCCCGTAT
TGACGCCGGGCAAGAGCAACTCGGTCGCCGCATACACTATTCTCAGAATGACTTGGTTGAGTACTCACCA
GTCACAGAAAAGCATCTTACGGATGGCATGACAGTAAGAGAATTATGCAGTGCTGCCATAACCATGAGTG
ATAACACTGCGGCCAACTTACTTCTGACAACGATCGGAGGACCGAAGGAGCTAACCGCTTTTTTGCACAA
CATGGGGGATCATGTAACTCGCCTTGATCGTTGGGAACCGGAGCTGAATGAAGCCATACCAAACGACGAG
CGTGACACCACGATGCCTGTAGCAATGGCAACAACGTTGCGCAAACTATTAACTGGCGAACTACTTACTC
TAGCTTCCCGGCAACAATTAATAGACTGGATGGAGGCGGATAAAGTTGCAGGACCACTTCTGCGCTCGGC
CCTTCCGGCTGGCTGGTTTATTGCTGATAAATCTGGAGCCGGTGAGCGTGGGTCTCGCGGTATCATTGCA
GCACTGGGGCCAGATGGTAAGCCCTCCCGTATCGTAGTTATCTACACGACGGGGAGTCAGGCAACTATGG
ATGAACGAAATAGACAGATCGCTGAGATAGGTGCCTCACTGATTAAGCATTGGTAACTGTCAGACCAAGT
TTACTCATATATACTTTAGATTGATTTAAAACTTCATTTTTAATTTAAAAGGATCTAGGTGAAGATCCTT
TTTGATAATCTCATGACCAAAATCCCTTAACGTGAGTTTTCGTTCCACTGAGCGTCAGACCCCGTAGAAA
AGATCAAAGGATCTTCTTGAGATCCTTTTTTTCTGCGCGTAATCTGCTGCTTGCAAACAAAAAAACCACC
GCTACCAGCGGTGGTTTGTTTGCCGGATCAAGAGCTACCAACTCTTTTTCCGAAGGTAACTGGCTTCAGC
AGAGCGCAGATACCAAATACTGTTCTTCTAGTGTAGCCGTAGTTAGGCCACCACTTCAAGAACTCTGTAG
CACCGCCTACATACCTCGCTCTGCTAATCCTGTTACCAGTGGCTGCTGCCAGTGGCGATAAGTCGTGTCT
TACCGGGTTGGACTCAAGACGATAGTTACCGGATAAGGCGCAGCGGTCGGGCTGAACGGGGGGTTCGTGC
ACACAGCCCAGCTTGGAGCGAACGACCTACACCGAACTGAGATACCTACAGCGTGAGCTATGAGAAAGCG
CCACGCTTCCCGAAGGGAGAAAGGCGGACAGGTATCCGGTAAGCGGCAGGGTCGGAACAGGAGAGCGCAC
GAGGGAGCTTCCAGGGGGAAACGCCTGGTATCTTTATAGTCCTGTCGGGTTTCGCCACCTCTGACTTGAG
CGTCGATTTTTGTGATGCTCGTCAGGGGGGCGGAGCCTATGGAAAAACGCCAGCAACGCGGCCTTTTTAC
GGTTCCTGGCCTTTTGCTGGCCTTTTGCTCACATGTTCTTTCCTGCGTTATCCCCTGATTCTGTGGATAA
CCGTATTACCGCCTTTGAGTGAGCTGATACCGCTCGCCGCAGCCGAACGACCGAGCGCAGCGAGTCAGTG
AGCGAGGAAGCGGAAGAGCGCCCAATACGCAAACCGCCTCTCCCCGCGCGTTGGCCGATTCATTAATGCA
GCTGGCACGACAGGTTTCCCGACTGGAAAGCGGGCAGTGAGCGCAACGCAATTAATGTGAGTTAGCTCAC
TCATTAGGCACCCCAGGCTTTACACTTTATGCTTCCGGCTCGTATGTTGTGTGGAATTGTGAGCGGATAA
CAATTTCACACAGGAAACAGCTATGACCATGATTACGCCAAGCTCTAGCTAGAGGTCGACGGTAAACGCT
AGCAATGTCAAGGCCTCTCACTCTCTGATATTCATTTCTTTGCAAGTTATAAATACTGAATAATAAGATG
ACATGAACTACTACTGCTAGAGATTTTCCACACTGACTAAAAGGGTCTGAGGGATCTCTAGTTACCAGAG
TCACACAACAGACGGGCACACACTACTTGAAGCACTCAAGGCAAGCTTTATTGAGGCTTAAGCAGTGGGT
TCCCTAGTTAGCCAGAGAGCTCCCAGGCTCAGATCTGGTCTAACCAGAGAGACCCAGTACAGGCAAAAAG
CAGCTGCTTATATGCAGGATCTGAGGGCTCGCCACTCCCCAGTCCCGCCCAGGCCACGCCTCCCTGGAAA
GTCCCCAGCGGAAAGTCCCTTGTAGCAAGCTCGATATCAGCAGTTCTTGAAGTACTCCGGATGCAGCTCT
CGGGCCACGTGATGAAATGCTAGGCGGCTGTCAAACCTCCACTCTAACACTTCTCTCTCCGGGTCATCCA
TCCCATGCAGGCTCACAGGGTGTAACAAGCTGGTGTTCTCTCCTTTATTGGCCTCTTCTACCTTATCTGG
CTCAACTGGTACTAGCTTGTAGCACCATCCAAAGGTCAGTGGATATCTGACCCCTGGCCCTGGTGTGTAG
TTCTGCTAATCAGGGAAGTAGCCTTGTGTGTGGTAGATCCACAGATCAAGGATATCTTGTCTTCGTTGGG
AGTGAATTAGCCCTTCCAGTCCCCTCTTTTCTTTTAAAAAGTGGCTAAGATCTACAGCTGCCTTGTAAGT
CATTGGTCTTAAAGGTACCTGAGGTGTGACTGGAAAACCCACCTCCTCCTCCTCTTGTGCTTCTAGCCAG
GCACAATCAGCATTGGTAGCTGCTGTATTGCTACTTGTGATTGCTCCATGTTTTTCTAGGTCTCGACTGC
AGAATTAATTCCAGGCGGGGAGGCGGCCCAAAGGGAGATCCGACTCGTCTGAGGGCGAAGGCGAAGACGC
GGAAGAGGCCGCAGAGCCGGCAGCAGGCCGCGGGAAGGAAGGTCCGCTGGATTGAGGGCCGAAGGGACGT
AGCAGAAGGACGTCCCGCGCAGAATCCAGGTGGCAACACAGGCGAGCAGCCATGGAAAGGACGTCAGCTT
CCCCGACAACACCACGGAATTGTCAGTGCCCAACAGCCGAGCCCCTGTCCAGCAGCGGGCAAGGCAGGCG
GCGATGAGTTCCGCCGTGGCAATAGGGAGGGGGAAAGCGAAAGTCCCGGAAAGGAGCTGACAGGTGGTGG
CAATGCCCCAACCAGTGGGGGTTGCGTCAGCAAACACAGTGCACACCACGCCACGTTGCCTGACAACGGG
CCACAACTCCTCATAAAGAGACAGCAACCAGGATTTATACAAGGAGGAGAAAATGAAAGCCATACGGGAA
GCAATAGCATGATACAAAGGCATTAAAGCAGCGTATCCACATAGCGTAAAAGGAGCAACATAGTTAAGAA
TACCAGTCAATCTTTCACAAATTTTGTAATCCAGAGGTTGATTGTTCCAGACGCGTTTAGCCCTCCCACA
CATAACCAGAGGGCAGCAATTCACGAATCCCAACTGCCGTCGGCTGTCCATCACTGTCCTTCACTATGGC
TTTGATCCCAGGATGCAGATCGAGAAGCACCTGTCGGCACCGTCCGCAGGGGCTCAAGATGCCCCTGTTC
TCATTTCCGATCGCGACGATACAAGTCAGGTTGCCAGCTGCCGCAGCAGCAGCAGTGCCCAGCACCACGA
GTTCTGCACAAGGTCCCCCAGTAAAATGATATACATTGACACCAGTGAAGATGCGGCCGTCGCTAGAGAG
AGCTGCGCTGGCGACGCTGTAGTCTTCAGAGATGGGGATGCTGTTGATTGTAGCCGTTGCTCTTTCAATG
AGGGTGGATTCTTCTTGAGACAAAGGCTTGGCCATGGTCGCGTTTTGCAAAAGCCTAGGCCTCCAAAAAA
GCCTCCTCACTACTTCTGGAATAGCTCAGAGGCCGAGGCGGCCTCGGCCTCTGCATAAATAAAAAAAATT
AGTCAGCCATGGGGCGGAGAATGGGCGGAACTGGGCGGAGTTAGGGGCGGGATGGGCGGAGTTAGGGGCG
GGACTATGGTTGCTGACTAATTGAGATGCATGCTTTGCATACTTCTGCCTGCTGGGGAGCCTGGGGACTT
TCCACACCTGGTTGCTGACTAATTGAGATGCATGCTTTGCATACTTCTGCCTGCTGGGGAGCCTGGGGAC
TTTCCACACCCTAACTGACACACATTCGCGCGTTTACCCGGGGAGCATATCAAGGTCCAGATCGTCCAGT
GCATCGGCGGGGAGCATGTCCAGGTCAAAATCATCCAGGGCGTCAGCGGGCAGCATATCCAGATCGAAGT
CGTCCAGAGCGTCGGCAGGTCCGCCAGATTCGCACTTCAGCTGCTTCTCGAGGCCGCAGATGATCAGTTC
CAGGCCAAACAGGAAGGCAGGTTCGGCGCCTTGGTGATCGAACAGCTCGATGGCCTGTCTCAGCAGTGGA
GGCATAGAATCGGTGGTAGGTGTCTCTCTTTCCTCTTTTGCTACTTGATGCTCCTGATCCTCCAATACGC
AGCCCAGTGTAAAGTGGCCCACGGCGGACAGAGCGTACAGTGCGTTCTCCAGGGAGAAGCCTTGCTGACA
CAGGAACGCGAGCTGATTTTCCAGGGTTTCGTACTGTTTCTCTGTTGGGCGGGTGCCGAGATGCACTTTA
GCCCCGTCGCGATGTGAGAGGAGAGCACAGCGGAATGACTTGGCGTTGTTCCGCAGAAAGTCTTGCCATG
ACTCGCCTTCCAGGGGGCAGAAGTGGGTATGATGCCTGTCCAGCATCTCGATTGCCAGGGCATCGAGCAG
GGCCCGCTTGTTCTTCACGTGCCAGTACAGGGTAGGCTGCTCAACTCCCAGCTTTTGAGCGAGTTTCCTT
GTCGTCAGGCCTTCGATACCGACTTCATTGAGTAATTCCAGAGCAGAGTTTATGACTTTGCTCTTGTCCA
GTCTAGACATGGTAATTCGATGATCCCCCTGGGGAGAGAGGTCGGTGATTCGGTCAACGAGGGAGCCGAC
TGCCGACGTGCGCTCCGGAGGCTTGCAGAATGCGGAACACCGCGCGGGCAGGAACAGGGCCCACACTACC
GCCCCACACCCCGCCTCCCGCACCGCCCCTTCCCGGCCGCTGCTCTCGGCGCGCCCTGCTGAGCAGCCGC
TATTGGCCACAGCCCATCGCGGTCGGCGCGCTGCCATTGCTCCCTGGCGCTGTCCGTCTGCGAGGGTACT
AGTGAGACGTGCGGCTTCCGTTTGTCACGTCCGGCACGCCGCGAACCGCAAGGAACCTTCCCGACTTAGG
GGCGGAGCAGGAAGCGTCGCCGGGGGGCCCACAAGGGTAGCGGCGAAGATCCGGGTGACGCTGCGAACGG
ACGTGAAGAATGTGCGAGACCCAGGGTCGGCGCCGCTGCGTTTCCCGGAACCACGCCCAGAGCAGCCGCG
TCCCTGCGCAAACCCAGGGCTGCCTTGGAAAAGGCGCAACCCCAACCCCGTGGAATTATCACCTCGAGTT
TACTCCCTATCAGTGATAGAGAACGTATGAAGAGTTTACTCCCTATCAGTGATAGAGAACGTATGCAGAC
TTTACTCCCTATCAGTGATAGAGAACGTATAAGGAGTTTACTCCCTATCAGTGATAGAGAACGTATGACC
AGTTTACTCCCTATCAGTGATAGAGAACGTATCTACAGTTTACTCCCTATCAGTGATAGAGAACGTATAT
CCAGTTTACTCCCTATCAGTGATAGAGAACGTATAAGCTTTGCTTATGTAAACCAGGGCGCCTATAAAAG
AGTGCTGATTTTTTGAGTAAACTTCAATTCCACAACACTTTTGTCTTATACCAACTTTCCGTACCACTTC
CTACCCTCGTAAAGAATTCGCCACCATGGCTCAGAATCTGAAAGACCTGGCCGGCAGACTGCCTGCCGGA
CCTAGAGGAATGGGAACAGCCCTGAAACTGCTGCTTGGAGCTGGCGCTGTGGCTTATGGCGTCAGAGAAA
GCGTGTTCACCGTGGAAGGCGGTCATAGAGCCATCTTTTTTAATCGTATTGGTGGCGTGCAGCAGGACAC
GATCCTGGCCGAAGGCCTTCACTTCAGGATCCCCTGGTTCCAGTACCCCATCATCTATGACATTCGGGCC
AGACCTCGAAAAATCTCCTCCCCCACAGGCTCCAAAGACCTGCAGATGGTGAACATCTCCCTGCGTGTGC
TGTCCCGACCCAATGCCCAGGAGCTCCCCAGCATGTACCAGCGTCTAGGGCTGGACTATGAGGAGCGAGT
GCTGCCGTCCATTGTTAATGAGGTGCTCAAGAGTGTGGTGGCCAAGTTCAATGCCTCGCAGCTGATCACC
CAGCGGGCTCAGGTGTCCCTGTTGATCCGAAGAGAGCTGACAGAGCGCGCCAAGGACTTCAGCCTCATCC
TGGATGATGTAGCTATCACAGAGCTGAGCTTCAGCCGAGAGTACACAGCTGCTGTAGAAGCCAAGCAAGT
GGCCCAGCAGGAAGCCCAGCGGGCCCAGTTTTTGGTGGAGAAAGCGAAGCAGGAACAGCGACAGAAGATT
GTGCAGGCTGAGGGGGAGGCGGAGGCTGCCAAGATGCTTGGAGAAGCACTGAGCAAGAATCCTGGCTATA
TCAAGCTCCGAAAGATCCGGGCCGCCCAGAACATCTCTAAAACGATCGCCACATCACAGAACCGAATCTA
TCTCACAGCTGACAACCTTGTGCTGAATCTACAGGATGAAAGTTTTACTCGGGGAAGTGACAGCCTCATT
AAGGGTAAGAAGCTCGAGGGTGGAGGCGGTTCAGGCGGAGGTGGCTCTGGCGGTGGCGGATCGATCGAAT
TCCTGCAGCCCGGGGGATCCATGGTGTCTACAGGCGAGGAGCTGTTTACCGGCGTGGTGCCCTTCAAGTT
CCAGCTGAAGGGCACCATCAACGGCAAGAGCTTCACCGTGGAAGGCGAGGGCGAGGGCAATAGCCACGAG
GGCAGCCACAAAGGCAAGTACGTGTGCACCAGCGGCAAACTGCCAATGTCTTGGGCCGCCCTGGGAACTA
GCTTCGGCTATGGCATGAAGTACTACACCAAGTACCCCAGCGGCCTGAAGAACTGGTTCCACGAGGTGAT
GCCCGAGGGCTTCACCTACGACAGACACATCCAGTACAAGGGCGACGGCAGCATCCACGCCAAGCACCAG
CACTTCATGAAGAACGGCACCTACCACAACATCGTGGAGTTCACCGGCCAGGACTTCAAGGAGAACAGCC
CCGTGCTGACCGGCGACATGGACGTGAGCCTGCCCAACGAGGTGCAGCACATCCCCATAGATGACGGCGT
GGAGTGCACAGTGACCCTGCAGTACCCTCTGCTGAGCGACGAGAGCAAGTGCGTGGAGGCCTACCAGAAC
ACCATCATCAAGCCCCTGCACAATCAGCCAGCCCCCGATGTGCCATTCCACTGGATCAGAAAGCAGTACA
CCCAGAGCAAGGACGACACCGAGGAGAGAGACCACATCATCCAGAGCGAGACCCTGGAGGCCCACCTGTA
AGGATCCAGACCACCTCCCCTGCGAGCTAAGCTGGACAGCCAATGACGGGTAAGAGAGTGACATTTTTCA
CTAACCTAAGACAGGAGGGCCGTCAGAGCTACTGCCTAATCCAAAGACGGGTAAAAGTGATAAAAATGTA
TCACTCCAACCTAAGACAGGCGCAGCTTCCGAGGGATTTGAGATCCAGACATGATAAGATACATTGATGA
GTTTGGACAAACCAAAACTAGAATGCAGTGAAAAAAATGCCTTATTTGTGAAATTTGTGATGCTATTGCC
TTATTTGTAACCATTATAAGCTGCAATAAACAAGTTAAGTCGATAAACTGGATCTCTGCTGTCCCTGTAA
TAAACCCGAAAATTTTGAATTTTTGTAATTTGTTTTTGTAATTCTTTAGTTTGTATGTCTGTTGCTATTA
TGTCTACTATTCTTTCCCCTGCACTGTACCCCCCAATCCCCCCTTTTCTTTTAAAGGCGATACCGTCGAG
ATCCGTTCACTAATCGAATGGATCTGTCTCTGTCTCTCTCTCCACCTTCTTCTTCTATTCCTTCGGGCCT
GTCGGGTCCCCTCGGGGTTGGGAGGTGGGTCTGAAACGATAATGGTGAATATCCCTGCCTAACTCTATTC
ACTATAGAAAGTACAGCAAAAACTATTCTTAAACCTACCAAGCCTCCTACTATCATTATGAATAATTTTA
TATACCACAGCCAATTTGTTATGTTAAACCAATTCCACAAACTTGCCCATTTATCTAATTCCAATAATTC
TTGTTCATTCTTTTCTTGCTGGTTTTGCGATTCTTCAATTAAGGAGTGTATTAAGCTTGTGTAATTGTTA
ATTTCTCTGTCCCACTCCATCCAGGTCGTGTGATTCCAAATCTGTTCCAGAGATTTATTACTCCAACTAG
CATTCCAAGGCACAGCAGTGGTGCAAATGAGTTTTCCAGAGCAACCCCAAATCCCCAGGAGCTGTTGATC
CTTTAGGTATCTTTCCACAGCCAGGATTCTTGCCTGGAGCTGCTTGATGCCCCAGACTGTGAGTTGCAAC
AGATGCTGTTGCGCCTCAATAGCCCTCAGCAAATTGTTCTGCTGCTGCACTATACCAGACAATAATTGTC
TGGCCTGTACCGTCAGCGTCATTGACGCTGCGCCCATAGTGCTTCCTGCTGCTCCCAAGAACCCAAGGAA
CAAAGCTCCTATTCCCACTGCTCTTTTTTCTCTCTGCACCACTCTTCTCTTTGCCTTGGTGGGTGCTACT
CCTAATGGTTCAATTTTTACTACTTTATATTTATATAATTCACTTCTCCAATTGTCCCTCATATCTCCTC
CTCCAGGTCTGAAGATCAGCGGCCGGCCGCTTGCTGTGCGGTGGTCTTACTTTTGTTTTGCTCTTCCTCT
ATCTTGTCTAAAGCTTCCTTGGTGTCTTTTATCTCTATCCTTTGATGCACACAATAGAGGGTTGCTACTG
TATTATATAATGATCTAAGTTCTTCTGATCCTGTCTGAAGGGATGGTTGTAGCTGTCCCAGTATTTGTCT
ACAGCCTTCTGATGTTTCTAACAGGCCAGGATTAACTGCGAATCGTTCTAGCTCCCTGCTTGCCCATACT
ATATGTTTTAATTTATATTTTTTCTTTCCCCCTGGCCTTAACCGAATTTTTTCCCATCGCGATCTAATTC
TCCCCCGCTTAATACTGACGCTCTCGCACCCATCTCTCTCCTTCTAGCCTCCGCTAGTCAAAATTTTTGG
CGTACTCACCAGTCGCCGCCCCTCGCCTCTTGCCGTGCGCGCTTCAGCAAGCCGAGTCCTGCGTCGAGAG
AGCTCCTCTGGTTTCCCTTTCGCTTTCAAGTCCCTGTTCGGGCGCCACTGCTAGAGATTTTCCACACTGA
CTAAAAGGGTCTGAGGGATCTCTAGTTACCAGAGTCACACAACAGACGGGCACACACTACTTGAAGCACT
CAAGGCAAGCTTTATTGAGGCTTAAGCAGTGGGTTCCCTAGTTAGCCAGAGAGCTCCCAGGCTCAGATCT
GGTCTAACCAGAGAGACCCAGTACAGGCAAAAAGCAGCTGCTTATATGCAGGATCTGAGGGCTCGCCACT
CCCCAGTCCCGCCCAGGCCACGCCTCCCTGGAAAGTCCCCAGCGGAAAGTCCCTTGTAGCAAGCTCGATA
TCAGCAGTTCTTGAAGTACTCCGGATGCAGCTCTCGGGCCACGTGATGAAATGCTAGGCGGCTGTCAAAC
CTCCACTCTAACACTTCTCTCTCCGGGTCATCCATCCCATGCAGGCTCACAGGGTGTAACAAGCTGGTGT
TCTCTCCTTTATTGGCCTCTTCTACCTTATCTGGCTCAACTGGTACTAGCTTGTAGCACCATCCAAAGGT
CAGTGGATATCTGACCCCTGGCCCTGGTGTGTAGTTCTGCTAATCAGGGAAGTAGCCTTGTGTGTGGTAG
ATCCACAGATCAAGGATATCTTGTCTTCTTTGGGAGTGAATTAGCCCTTCC
